>Addgene plasmid #219694 | L0-T11 Circuit 2 GG4-PhiC31B-Bxb1B-GG6 | addgene full sequence | sequence record 435726 | Addgene NGS Result
CCTGAATTCTGCAGATATCCATCACACTGGCGGCCGCTCGAGCATGCATCTAGAGGGCCCAATTCGCCCT
ATAGTGAGTCGTATTACAATTCACTGGCCGTCGTTTTACAACGTCGTGACTGGGAAAACCCTGGCGTTAC
CCAACTTAATCGCCTTGCAGCACATCCCCCTTTCGCCAGCTGGCGTAATAGCGAAGAGGCCCGCACCGAT
CGCCCTTCCCAACAGTTGCGCAGCCTATACGTACGGCAGTTTAAGGTTTACACCTATAAAAGAGAGAGCC
GTTATCGTCTGTTTGTGGATGTACAGAGTGATATTATTGACACGCCGGGGCGACGGATGGTGATCCCCCT
GGCCAGTGCACGTCTGCTGTCAGATAAAGTCTCCCGTGAACTTTACCCGGTGGTGCATATCGGGGATGAA
AGCTGGCGCATGATGACCACCGATATGGCCAGTGTGCCGGTCTCCGTTATCGGGGAAGAAGTGGCTGATC
TCAGCCACCGCGAAAATGACATCAAAAACGCCATTAACCTGATGTTCTGGGGAATATAAATGTCAGGCAT
GAGATTATCAAAAAGGATCTTCACCTAGATCCTTTTCACGTAGAAAGCCAGTCCGCAGAAACGGTGCTGA
CCCCGGATGAATGTCAGCTACTGGGCTATCTGGACAAGGGAAAACGCAAGCGCAAAGAGAAAGCAGGTAG
CTTGCAGTGGGCTTACATGGCGATAGCTAGACTGGGCGGTTTTATGGACAGCAAGCGAACCGGAATTGCC
AGCTGGGGCGCCCTCTGGTAAGGTTGGGAAGCCCTGCAAAGTAAACTGGATGGCTTTCTTGCCGCCAAGG
ATCTGATGGCGCAGGGGATCAAGCTCTGATCAAGAGACAGGATGAGGATCGTTTCGCATGATTGAACAAG
ATGGATTGCACGCAGGTTCTCCGGCCGCTTGGGTGGAGAGGCTATTCGGCTATGACTGGGCACAACAGAC
AATCGGCTGCTCTGATGCCGCCGTGTTCCGGCTGTCAGCGCAGGGGCGCCCGGTTCTTTTTGTCAAGACC
GACCTGTCCGGTGCCCTGAATGAACTGCAAGACGAGGCAGCGCGGCTATCGTGGCTGGCCACGACGGGCG
TTCCTTGCGCAGCTGTGCTCGACGTTGTCACTGAAGCGGGAAGGGACTGGCTGCTATTGGGCGAAGTGCC
GGGGCAGGATCTCCTGTCATCTCACCTTGCTCCTGCCGAGAAAGTATCCATCATGGCTGATGCAATGCGG
CGGCTGCATACGCTTGATCCGGCTACCTGCCCATTCGACCACCAAGCGAAACATCGCATCGAGCGAGCAC
GTACTCGGATGGAAGCCGGTCTTGTCGATCAGGATGATCTGGACGAAGAGCATCAGGGGCTCGCGCCAGC
CGAACTGTTCGCCAGGCTCAAGGCGAGCATGCCCGACGGCGAGGATCTCGTCGTGACCCATGGCGATGCC
TGCTTGCCGAATATCATGGTGGAAAATGGCCGCTTTTCTGGATTCATCGACTGTGGCCGGCTGGGTGTGG
CGGACCGCTATCAGGACATAGCGTTGGCTACCCGTGATATTGCTGAAGAGCTTGGCGGCGAATGGGCTGA
CCGCTTCCTCGTGCTTTACGGTATCGCCGCTCCCGATTCGCAGCGCATCGCCTTCTATCGCCTTCTTGAC
GAGTTCTTCTGAATTATTAACGCTTACAATTTCCTGATGCGGTATTTTCTCCTTACGCATCTGTGCGGTA
TTTCACACCGCATCAGGTGGCACTTTTCGGGGAAATGTGCGCGGAACCCCTATTTGTTTATTTTTCTAAA
TACATTCAAATATGTATCCGCTCATGAGACAATAACCCTGATAAATGCTTCAATAATAGCACGTGAGGAG
GGCCACCATGGCCAAGTTGACCAGTGCCGTTCCGGTGCTCACCGCGCGCGACGTCGCCGGAGCGGTCGAG
TTCTGGACCGACCGGCTCGGGTTCTCCCGGGACTTCGTGGAGGACGACTTCGCCGGTGTGGTCCGGGACG
ACGTGACCCTGTTCATCAGCGCGGTCCAGGACCAGGTGGTGCCGGACAACACCCTGGCCTGGGTGTGGGT
GCGCGGCCTGGACGAGCTGTACGCCGAGTGGTCGGAGGTCGTGTCCACGAACTTCCGGGACGCCTCCGGG
CCGGCCATGACCGAGATCGGCGAGCAGCCGTGGGGGCGGGAGTTCGCCCTGCGCGACCCGGCCGGCAACT
GCGTGCACTTCGTGGCCGAGGAGCAGGACTGACACGTGCTAAAACTTCATTTTTAATTTAAAAGGATCTA
GGTGAAGATCCTTTTTGATAATCTCATGACCAAAATCCCTTAACGTGAGTTTTCGTTCCACTGAGCGTCA
GACCCCGTAGAAAAGATCAAAGGATCTTCTTGAGATCCTTTTTTTCTGCGCGTAATCTGCTGCTTGCAAA
CAAAAAAACCACCGCTACCAGCGGTGGTTTGTTTGCCGGATCAAGAGCTACCAACTCTTTTTCCGAAGGT
AACTGGCTTCAGCAGAGCGCAGATACCAAATACTGTTCTTCTAGTGTAGCCGTAGTTAGGCCACCACTTC
AAGAACTCTGTAGCACCGCCTACATACCTCGCTCTGCTAATCCTGTTACCAGTGGCTGCTGCCAGTGGCG
ATAAGTCGTGTCTTACCGGGTTGGACTCAAGACGATAGTTACCGGATAAGGCGCAGCGGTCGGGCTGAAC
GGGGGGTTCGTGCACACAGCCCAGCTTGGAGCGAACGACCTACACCGAACTGAGATACCTACAGCGTGAG
CTATGAGAAAGCGCCACGCTTCCCGAAGGGAGAAAGGCGGACAGGTATCCGGTAAGCGGCAGGGTCGGAA
CAGGAGAGCGCACGAGGGAGCTTCCAGGGGGAAACGCCTGGTATCTTTATAGTCCTGTCGGGTTTCGCCA
CCTCTGACTTGAGCGTCGATTTTTGTGATGCTCGTCAGGGGGGCGGAGCCTATGGAAAAACGCCAGCAAC
GCGGCCTTTTTACGGTTCCTGGCCTTTTGCTGGCCTTTTGCTCACATGTTCTTTCCTGCGTTATCCCCTG
ATTCTGTGGATAACCGTATTACCGCCTTTGAGTGAGCTGATACCGCTCGCCGCAGCCGAACGACCGAGCG
CAGCGAGTCAGTGAGCGAGGAAGCGGAAGAGCGCCCAATACGCAAACCGCCTCTCCCCGCGCGTTGGCCG
ATTCATTAATGCAGCTGGCACGACAGGTTTCCCGACTGGAAAGCGGGCAGTGAGCGCAACGCAATTAATG
TGAGTTAGCTCACTCATTAGGCACCCCAGGCTTTACACTTTATGCTTCCGGCTCGTATGTTGTGTGGAAT
TGTGAGCGGATAACAATTTCACACAGGAAACAGCTATGACCATGATTACGCCAAGCTATTTAGGTGACGC
GTTAGAATACTCAAGCTATGCATCAAGCTTGGTACCGAGCTCGGATCCACTAGTAACGGCCGCCAGTGTG
CTGGAATTCAGGGGATCGGAGGTCTCAAGCGTCGGCCGGCTTGTCGACGACGGCCGTCTCCGTCGTCAGG
ATCATCCGGGCCTATTCAGTGTTTTACTCGTCTCAATCAGAAGGAAAGCAGAGGTGGAGTACGCGCCCGG
GGAGCCCAAGGGCACGCCCTGGCACCCGCACCGCGGAAGCTGAGACCACAGAGTG
Features (pLannotate 1.2.2; 14 found; start..end, strand, type, name):
     68..86      -  promoter       T7 promoter: promoter for bacteriophage T7 RNA polymerase
     89..236     +  CDS            lacZα (fragment): LacZα fragment of β-galactosidase; lacZ fragment
    246..549     +  CDS            ccdB (fragment): CcdB, a bacterial toxin that poisons DNA gyrase; ccdB; Plasmids containing the ccdB gene cannot be propagated in standard E. coli strains.
    597..866     +  CDS            tnpA (fragment): TN5P_ECOLX - Also known as tnp. Experimental evidence at protein level: Swiss-Prot protein existence level 1. Mediates transposition of transposon Tn5 by a 'cut and paste' mechanism. First, the monomeric transposase binds the 19 bp inverted DNA repeats flanking the transposon. Then, dimerization of the DNA- bound transposase creates a synaptic DNA complex. After nicking of the first DNA strand, excision of the transposon proceeds through a series of intermediates. The transposase then mediates the insertion of the transposon at a new site by strand transfer. The activity of the wild- type tran
    898..1692    +  CDS            NeoR/KanR: aminoglycoside phosphotransferase from Tn5; aph(3')-II (or nptII); confers resistance to neomycin, kanamycin, and G418 (Geneticin®)
   1713..1763    -  misc_feature   bom (fragment): basis of mobility region from pBR322
   1790..1878    +  promoter       AmpR promoter (fragment): bla
   1898..2272    +  CDS            BleoR: antibiotic-binding protein; Sh ble from Streptoalloteichus hindustanus; confers resistance to bleomycin, phleomycin, and Zeocin™
   2410..2998    +  rep_origin     ori: high-copy-number ColE1/pMB1/pBR322/pUC origin of replication
   3181..3273    +  CDS            lacI (fragment): lac repressor; lacI; The lac repressor binds to the lac operator to inhibit transcription in E. coli. This inhibition can be relieved by adding lactose or isopropyl-β-D-thiogalactopyranoside (IPTG).
   3286..3307    +  protein_bind   CAP binding site: CAP binding activates transcription in the presence of cAMP. E. coli catabolite activator protein
   3322..3352    +  promoter       lac promoter: promoter for the E. coli lac operon
   3360..3376    +  protein_bind   lac operator: The lac repressor binds to the lac operator to inhibit transcription in E. coli. This inhibition can be relieved by adding lactose or isopropyl-β-D-thiogalactopyranoside (IPTG). lac repressor encoded by lacI
   3632..3665    -  protein_bind   attB: minimal attB site for the φC31 integrase (Groth et al., 2000) phage φC31 integrase
