[The description below was written by a language model from this plasmid's Addgene catalogue record and pLannotate feature annotations shown in this document.]
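Description:
L0-T11 Circuit 2 GG4-PhiC31B-Bxb1B-GG6 is a Level 0 synthetic-biology part plasmid built in the pCR-BluntII-TOPO cloning backbone and maintained in E. coli. It replicates from a high-copy ColE1/pUC-type origin and is selected with kanamycin through the Tn5-derived NeoR/KanR aminoglycoside phosphotransferase gene. The backbone also carries a BleoR (Sh ble) cassette. Other annotated features are standard for this vector family: a lac promoter with its operator and CAP binding site, a lacZα fragment fused to a ccdB fragment (the toxin-based counter-selection reading frame that is disrupted when an insert is cloned), a T7 promoter beside the cloning site, and short remnants of lacI, Tn5 transposase and the bom region.

The payload is a 183 bp synthetic insert. Its name indicates a PhiC31 attB site and a Bxb1 attB site placed side by side and flanked by Golden Gate junctions designated GG4 and GG6, which presumably set the position of the part during hierarchical assembly. The automated annotation detects only the minimal φC31 attB site, in reverse orientation, within the insert region. The Bxb1 site and the Golden Gate overhangs are not annotated, so their presence rests on the catalogue name. The insert has no promoter, coding sequence or reporter of its own and serves purely as a block of recombinase recognition sites.

According to the record, the part is used to build a history-dependent target called T2BP. In such designs, serine integrases such as PhiC31 and Bxb1 recombine paired attB and attP sites to invert or excise DNA, so the final state depends on which integrases acted and in what order. The record does not describe the final target's architecture or its host organism.
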