Addgene plasmid #219694: L0-T11 Circuit 2 GG4-PhiC31B-Bxb1B-GG6
Purpose: Level 0 to construct history-dependent target T2BP
Depositing lab: Jennifer Nemhauser. Depositing organization: University of Washington.
Backbone
  Vector backbone: pCR-BluntII-TOPO
  Backbone manufacturer: Thermo fisher Scientific
  Backbone size w/o insert (bp): 3512
  Vector type: Synthetic Biology
Growth in bacteria
  Bacterial resistance: Kanamycin, 50 μg/mL
  Growth temperature: 37°C
  Growth strain: DH5alpha
  Copy number: High Copy
Gene/Insert
  Gene/Insert name: GG4-PhiC31B-Bxb1B-GG6
  Species: Synthetic
  Insert size (bp): 183
  Cloning method: Golden Gate
Terms and licenses: Academic/Nonprofit Terms; Industry Terms: Not Available to Industry
How to cite: L0-T11 Circuit 2 GG4-PhiC31B-Bxb1B-GG6 was a gift from Jennifer Nemhauser (Addgene plasmid # 219694 ; http://n2t.net/addgene:219694 ; RRID:Addgene_219694)
